>Addgene plasmid #119030 | PB-BE3-NLS | depositor full sequence | sequence record 233054 | PB-BE3-NLS sequence 13479 bps
CTG
[124 nt withheld, positions 4-127]
C
[91 nt withheld, positions 129-219]
A
[49 nt withheld, positions 221-269]
CCTTTGACGTTGGAGTCCACGTTCTTT
[37 nt withheld, positions 297-333]
ACCCTATCTCGGTCTATTCTTTTGATTTATAAGGGATTTTGCCGATTTCGGCCTATTGGTTAAAAAATGA
GCTGATTTAACAAAAATTTAACGCGAATTTTAACAAAATATTAACGCTTACAATTTCCATTCGCCATTCA
GGCTGCGCAACTGTTGGGAAGGGCGATCGGTGCGGGCCTCTTCGCTATTACGCCAGCTGGCGAAAGGGGG
ATGTGCTGCAAGGCGATTAAGTTGGGTAACGCCAGGGTTTTCCCAGTCACGACGTTGTAAAACGACGGCC
AGTGAGCGCGCGTAATACGACTCACTATAGGGCGAATTGGAGCTCCACCGCGGCCGCCCGGTTTATCGTT
AATATGGATCAATTTGAACAGTTGATTAACGTGTCTCTGCTCAAGTCTTTGATCAAAACGCAAATCGACG
AAAATGTGTCGGACAATATCAAGTCGATGAGCGAAAAACTAAAAAGGCTAGAATACGACAATCTCACAGA
CAGCGTTGAGATATACGGTATTCACGACAGCAGGCTGAATAATAAAAAAATTAGAAACTATTATTTAACC
CTAGAAAGATAATCATATTGTGACGTACGTTAAAGATAATCATGCGTAAAATTGACGCATGTGTTTTATC
GGTCTGTATATCGAGGTTTATTTATTAATTTGAATAGATATTAAGTTTTATTATATTTACACTTACATAC
TAATAATAAATTCAACAAACAATTTATTTATGTTTATTTATTTATTAAAAAAAAACAAAAACTCAAAATT
TCTTCTATAAAGTAACAAAACTTTTAAACATTCTCTCTTTTACAAAAATAAACTTATTTTGTACTTTAAA
AACAGTCATGTTGTATTATAAAATAAGTAATTAGCTTAACTTATACATAATAGAAACAAATTATACTTAT
TAGTCAGTCAGAAACAACTTTGGCACATATCAATATTATGCTCTCGACAAATAACTTTTTTGCATTTTTT
GCACGATGCATTTGCCTTTCGCCTTATTTTAGAGGGGCAGTAAGTACAGTAAGTACGTTTTTTCATTACT
GGCTCTTCAGTACTGTCATCTGATGTACCAGGCACTTCATTTGGCAAAATATTAGAGATATTATCGCGCA
AATATCTCTTCAAAGTAGGAGCTTCTAAACGCTTACGCATAAACGATGACGTCAGGCTCATGTAAAGGTT
TCTCATAAATTTTTTGCGACTTTGAACCTTTTCTCCCTTGCTACTGACATTATGGCTGTATATAATAAAA
GAATTTATGCAGGCAATGTTTATCATTCCGTACAATAATGCCATAGGCCACCTATTCGTCTTCCTACTGC
AGGTCATCACAGAACACATTTGGTCTAGCGTGTCCACTCCGCCTTTAGTTTGATTATAATACATAACCAT
TTGCGGTTTACCGGTACTTTCGTTGATAGAAGCATCCTCATCACAAGATGATAATAAGTATACCATCTTA
GCTGGCTTCGGTTTATATGAGACGAGAGTAAGGGGTCCGTCAAAACAAAACATCGATGTTCCCACTGGCC
TGGAGCGACTGTTTTTCAGTACTTCCGGTATCTCGCGTTTGTTTGATCGCACGGTTCCCACAATGGTTAA
TTCGAGCTCGCCCAAACCGGGCGCGCCGGGCATTTAAATGGAATTCGATGCCCTATATATGGATCCAATT
GCAATGATCATCATGACAGATCTCGACATTGATTATTGACTAGTTATTAATAGTAATCAATTACGGGGTC
ATTAGTTCATAGCCCATATATGGAGTTCCGCGTTACATAACTTACGGTAAATGGCCCGCCTGGCTGACCG
CCCAACGACCCCCGCCCATTGACGTCAATAATGACGTATGTTCCCATAGTAACGCCAATAGGGACTTTCC
ATTGACGTCAATGGGTGGAGTATTTACGGTAAACTGCCCACTTGGCAGTACATCAAGTGTATCATATGCC
AAGTACGCCCCCTATTGACGTCAATGACGGTAAATGGCCCGCCTGGCATTATGCCCAGTACATGACCTTA
TGGGACTTTCCTACTTGGCAGTACATCTACGTATTAGTCATCGCTATTACCATGGGTCGAGGTGAGCCCC
ACGTTCTGCTTCACTCTCCCCATCTCCCCCCCCTCCCCACCCCCAATTTTGTATTTATTTATTTTTTAAT
TATTTTGTGCAGCGATGGGGGCGGGGGGGGGGGGGGCGCGCGCCAGGCGGGGCGGGGCGGGGCGAGGGGC
GGGGCGGGGCGAGGCGGAGAGGTGCGGCGGCAGCCAATCAGAGCGGCGCGCTCCGAAAGTTTCCTTTTAT
GGCGAGGCGGCGGCGGCGGCGGCCCTATAAAAAGCGAAGCGCGCGGCGGGCGGGAGTCGCTGCGTTGCCT
TCGCCCCGTGCCCCGCTCCGCGCCGCCTCGCGCCGCCCGCCCCGGCTCTGACTGACCGCGTTACTCCCAC
AGGTGAGCGGGCGGGACGGCCCTTCTCCTCCGGGCTGTAATTAGCGCTTGGTTTAATGACGGCTCGTTTC
TTTTCTGTGGCTGCGTGAAAGCCTTAAAGGGCTCCGGGAGGGCCCTTTGTGCGGGGGGGAGCGGCTCGGG
GGGTGCGTGCGTGTGTGTGTGCGTGGGGAGCGCCGCGTGCGGCCCGCGCTGCCCGGCGGCTGTGAGCGCT
GCGGGCGCGGCGCGGGGCTTTGTGCGCTCCGCGTGTGCGCGAGGGGAGCGCGGCCGGGGGCGGTGCCCCG
CGGTGCGGGGGGGCTGCGAGGGGAACAAAGGCTGCGTGCGGGGTGTGTGCGTGGGGGGGTGAGCAGGGGG
TGTGGGCGCGGCGGTCGGGCTGTAACCCCCCCCTGCACCCCCCTCCCCGAGTTGCTGAGCACGGCCCGGC
TTCGGGTGCGGGGCTCCGTACGGGGCGTGGCGCGGGGCTCGCCGTGCCGGGCGGGGGGTGGCGGCAGGTG
GGGGTGCCGGGCGGGGCGGGGCCGCCTCGGGCCGGGGAGGGCTCGGGGGAGGGGCGCGGCGGCCCCCGGA
GCGCCGGCGGCTGTCGAGGCGCGGCGAGCCGCAGCCATTGCCTTTTATGGTAATCGTGCGAGAGGGCGCA
GGGACTTCCTTTGTCCCAAATCTGTGCGGAGCCGAAATCTGGGAGGCGCCGCCGCACCCCCTCTAGCGGG
CGCGGGGCGAAGCGGTGCGGCGCCGGCAGGAAGGAAATGGGCGGGGAGGGCCTTCGTGCGTCGCCGCGCC
GCCGTCCCCTTCTCCCTCTCCAGCCTCGGGGCTGTCCGCGGGGGGACGGCTGCCTTCGGGGGGGACGGGG
CAGGGCGGGGTTCGGCTTCTGGCGTGTGACCGGCGGCTCTAGAGCCTCTGCTAACCATGTTCATGCCTTC
TTCTTTTTCCTACAGCTCCTGGGCAACGTGCTGGTTATTGTGCTGTCTCATCATTTTGGCAAAGAATTGA
TCCGATGGCCTCCTCCGAGGACGTCATCAAGGAGTTCATGCGCTTCAAGGTGCGCATGGAGGGCTCCGTG
AACGGCCACGAGTTCGAGATCGAGGGCGAGGGCGAGGGCCGCCCCTACGAGGGCACCCAGACCGCCAAGC
TGAAGGTGACCAAGGGCGGCCCCCTGCCCTTCGCCTGGGACATCCTGTCCCCTCAGTTCCAGTACGGCTC
CAAGGCCTACGTGAAGCACCCCGCCGACATCCCCGACTACTTGAAGCTGTCCTTCCCCGAGGGCTTCAAG
TGGGAGCGCGTGATGAACTTCGAGGACGGCGGCGTGGTGACCGTGACCCAGGACTCCTCCCTGCAGGACG
GCGAGTTCATCTACAAGGTGAAGCTGCGCGGCACCAACTTCCCCTCCGACGGCCCCGTAATGCAGAAGAA
GACCATGGGCTGGGAGGCCTCCACCGAGCGGATGTACCCCGAGGACGGCGCCCTGAAGGGCGAGATCAAG
ATGAGGCTGAAGCTGAAGGACGGCGGCCACTACGACGCCGAGGTCAAGACCACCTACATGGCCAAGAAGC
CCGTGCAGCTGCCCGGCGCCTACAAGACCGACATCAAGCTGGACATCACCTCCCACAACGAGGACTACAC
CATCGTGGAACAGTACGAGCGCGCCGAGGGCCGCCACTCCACCGGCGCCCCCGAGGGCAGAGGAAGTCTG
CTAACATGCGGTGACGTCGAGGAGAATCCTGGCCCAACGCGTATGAGCTCAGAGACTGGCCCAGTGGCTG
TGGACCCCACATTGAGACGGCGGATCGAGCCCCATGAGTTTGAGGTATTCTTCGATCCGAGAGAGCTCCG
CAAGGAGACCTGCCTGCTTTACGAAATTAATTGGGGGGGCCGGCACTCCATTTGGCGACATACATCACAG
AACACTAACAAGCACGTCGAAGTCAACTTCATCGAGAAGTTCACGACAGAAAGATATTTCTGTCCGAACA
CAAGGTGCAGCATTACCTGGTTTCTCAGCTGGAGCCCATGCGGCGAATGTAGTAGGGCCATCACTGAATT
CCTGTCAAGGTATCCCCACGTCACTCTGTTTATTTACATCGCAAGGCTGTACCACCACGCTGACCCCCGC
AATCGACAAGGCCTGCGGGATTTGATCTCTTCAGGTGTGACTATCCAAATTATGACTGAGCAGGAGTCAG
GATACTGCTGGAGAAACTTTGTGAATTATAGCCCGAGTAATGAAGCCCACTGGCCTAGGTATCCCCATCT
GTGGGTACGACTGTACGTTCTTGAACTGTACTGCATCATACTGGGCCTGCCTCCTTGTCTCAACATTCTG
AGAAGGAAGCAGCCACAGCTGACATTCTTTACCATCGCTCTTCAGTCTTGTCATTACCAGCGACTGCCCC
CACACATTCTCTGGGCCACCGGGTTGAAAAGCGGCAGCGAGACTCCCGGGACCTCAGAGTCCGCCACACC
CGAAAGTGATAAAAAGTATTCTATTGGTTTAGCCATCGGCACTAATTCCGTTGGATGGGCTGTCATAACC
GATGAATACAAAGTACCTTCAAAGAAATTTAAGGTGTTGGGGAACACAGACCGTCATTCGATTAAAAAGA
ATCTTATCGGTGCCCTCCTATTCGATAGTGGCGAAACGGCAGAGGCGACTCGCCTGAAACGAACCGCTCG
GAGAAGGTATACACGTCGCAAGAACCGAATATGTTACTTACAAGAAATTTTTAGCAATGAGATGGCCAAA
GTTGACGATTCTTTCTTTCACCGTTTGGAAGAGTCCTTCCTTGTCGAAGAGGACAAGAAACATGAACGGC
ACCCCATCTTTGGAAACATAGTAGATGAGGTGGCATATCATGAAAAGTACCCAACGATTTATCACCTCAG
AAAAAAGCTAGTTGACTCAACTGATAAAGCGGACCTGAGGTTAATCTACTTGGCTCTTGCCCATATGATA
AAGTTCCGTGGGCACTTTCTCATTGAGGGTGATCTAAATCCGGACAACTCGGATGTCGACAAACTGTTCA
TCCAGTTAGTACAAACCTATAATCAGTTGTTTGAAGAGAACCCTATAAATGCAAGTGGCGTGGATGCGAA
GGCTATTCTTAGCGCCCGCCTCTCTAAATCCCGACGGCTAGAAAACCTGATCGCACAATTACCCGGAGAG
AAGAAAAATGGGTTGTTCGGTAACCTTATAGCGCTCTCACTAGGCCTGACACCAAATTTTAAGTCGAACT
TCGACTTAGCTGAAGATGCCAAATTGCAGCTTAGTAAGGACACGTACGATGACGATCTCGACAATCTACT
GGCACAAATTGGAGATCAGTATGCGGACTTATTTTTGGCTGCCAAAAACCTTAGCGATGCAATCCTCCTA
TCTGACATACTGAGAGTTAATACTGAGATTACCAAGGCGCCGTTATCCGCTTCAATGATCAAAAGGTACG
ATGAACATCACCAAGACTTGACACTTCTCAAGGCCCTAGTCCGTCAGCAACTGCCTGAGAAATATAAGGA
AATATTCTTTGATCAGTCGAAAAACGGGTACGCAGGTTATATTGACGGCGGAGCGAGTCAAGAGGAATTC
TACAAGTTTATCAAACCCATATTAGAGAAGATGGATGGGACGGAAGAGTTGCTTGTAAAACTCAATCGCG
AAGATCTACTGCGAAAGCAGCGGACTTTCGACAACGGTAGCATTCCACATCAAATCCACTTAGGCGAATT
GCATGCTATACTTAGAAGGCAGGAGGATTTTTATCCGTTCCTCAAAGACAATCGTGAAAAGATTGAGAAA
ATCCTAACCTTTCGCATACCTTACTATGTGGGACCCCTGGCCCGAGGGAACTCTCGGTTCGCATGGATGA
CAAGAAAGTCCGAAGAAACGATTACTCCATGGAATTTTGAGGAAGTTGTCGATAAAGGTGCGTCAGCTCA
ATCGTTCATCGAGAGGATGACCAACTTTGACAAGAATTTACCGAACGAAAAAGTATTGCCTAAGCACAGT
TTACTTTACGAGTATTTCACAGTGTACAATGAACTCACGAAAGTTAAGTATGTCACTGAGGGCATGCGTA
AACCCGCCTTTCTAAGCGGAGAACAGAAGAAAGCAATAGTAGATCTGTTATTCAAGACCAACCGCAAAGT
GACAGTTAAGCAATTGAAAGAGGACTACTTTAAGAAAATTGAATGCTTCGATTCTGTCGAGATCTCCGGG
GTAGAAGATCGATTTAATGCGTCACTTGGTACGTATCATGACCTCCTAAAGATAATTAAAGATAAGGACT
TCCTGGATAACGAAGAGAATGAAGATATCTTAGAAGATATAGTGTTGACTCTTACCCTCTTTGAAGATCG
GGAAATGATTGAGGAAAGACTAAAAACATACGCTCACCTGTTCGACGATAAGGTTATGAAACAGTTAAAG
AGGCGTCGCTATACGGGCTGGGGACGATTGTCGCGGAAACTTATCAACGGGATAAGAGACAAGCAAAGTG
GTAAAACTATTCTCGATTTTCTAAAGAGCGACGGCTTCGCCAATAGGAACTTTATGCAGCTGATCCATGA
TGACTCTTTAACCTTCAAAGAGGATATACAAAAGGCACAGGTTTCCGGACAAGGGGACTCATTGCACGAA
CATATTGCGAATCTTGCTGGTTCGCCAGCCATCAAAAAGGGCATACTCCAGACAGTCAAAGTAGTGGATG
AGCTAGTTAAGGTCATGGGACGTCACAAACCGGAAAACATTGTAATCGAGATGGCACGCGAAAATCAAAC
GACTCAGAAGGGGCAAAAAAACAGTCGAGAGCGGATGAAGAGAATAGAAGAGGGTATTAAAGAACTGGGC
AGCCAGATCTTAAAGGAGCATCCTGTGGAAAATACCCAATTGCAGAACGAGAAACTTTACCTCTATTACC
TACAAAATGGAAGGGACATGTATGTTGATCAGGAACTGGACATAAACCGTTTATCTGATTACGACGTCGA
TCACATTGTACCCCAATCCTTTTTGAAGGACGATTCAATCGACAATAAAGTGCTTACACGCTCGGATAAG
AACCGAGGGAAAAGTGACAATGTTCCAAGCGAGGAAGTCGTAAAGAAAATGAAGAACTATTGGCGGCAGC
TCCTAAATGCGAAACTGATAACGCAAAGAAAGTTCGATAACTTAACTAAAGCTGAGAGGGGTGGCTTGTC
TGAACTTGACAAGGCCGGATTTATTAAACGTCAGCTCGTGGAAACCCGCCAAATCACAAAGCATGTTGCA
CAGATACTAGATTCCCGAATGAATACGAAATACGACGAGAACGATAAGCTGATTCGGGAAGTCAAAGTAA
TCACTTTAAAGTCAAAATTGGTGTCGGACTTCAGAAAGGATTTTCAATTCTATAAAGTTAGGGAGATAAA
TAACTACCACCATGCGCACGACGCTTATCTTAATGCCGTCGTAGGGACCGCACTCATTAAGAAATACCCG
AAGCTAGAAAGTGAGTTTGTGTATGGTGATTACAAAGTTTATGACGTCCGTAAGATGATCGCGAAAAGCG
AACAGGAGATAGGCAAGGCTACAGCCAAATACTTCTTTTATTCTAACATTATGAATTTCTTTAAGACGGA
AATCACTCTGGCAAACGGAGAGATACGCAAACGACCTTTAATTGAAACCAATGGGGAGACAGGTGAAATC
GTATGGGATAAGGGCCGGGACTTCGCGACGGTGAGAAAAGTTTTGTCCATGCCCCAAGTCAACATAGTAA
AGAAAACTGAGGTGCAGACCGGAGGGTTTTCAAAGGAATCGATTCTTCCAAAAAGGAATAGTGATAAGCT
CATCGCTCGTAAAAAGGACTGGGACCCGAAAAAGTACGGTGGCTTCGATAGCCCTACAGTTGCCTATTCT
GTCCTAGTAGTGGCAAAAGTTGAGAAGGGAAAATCCAAGAAACTGAAGTCAGTCAAAGAATTATTGGGGA
TAACGATTATGGAGCGCTCGTCTTTTGAAAAGAACCCCATCGACTTCCTTGAGGCGAAAGGTTACAAGGA
AGTAAAAAAGGATCTCATAATTAAACTACCAAAGTATAGTCTGTTTGAGTTAGAAAATGGCCGAAAACGG
ATGTTGGCTAGCGCCGGAGAGCTTCAAAAGGGGAACGAACTCGCACTACCGTCTAAATACGTGAATTTCC
TGTATTTAGCGTCCCATTACGAGAAGTTGAAAGGTTCACCTGAAGATAACGAACAGAAGCAACTTTTTGT
TGAGCAGCACAAACATTATCTCGACGAAATCATAGAGCAAATTTCGGAATTCAGTAAGAGAGTCATCCTA
GCTGATGCCAATCTGGACAAAGTATTAAGCGCATACAACAAGCACAGGGATAAACCCATACGTGAGCAGG
CGGAAAATATTATCCATTTGTTTACTCTTACCAACCTCGGCGCTCCAGCCGCATTCAAGTATTTTGACAC
AACGATAGATCGCAAACGATACACTTCTACCAAGGAGGTGCTAGACGCGACACTGATTCACCAATCCATC
ACGGGATTATATGAAACTCGGATAGATTTGTCACAGCTTGGGGGTGACTCTGGTGGTTCTACTAATCTGT
CAGATATTATTGAAAAGGAGACCGGTAAGCAACTGGTTATCCAGGAATCCATCCTCATGCTCCCAGAGGA
GGTGGAAGAAGTCATTGGGAACAAGCCGGAAAGCGATATACTCGTGCACACCGCCTACGACGAGAGCACC
GACGAGAATGTCATGCTTCTGACTAGCGACGCCCCTGAATACAAGCCTTGGGCTCTGGTCATACAGGATA
GCAACGGTGAGAACAAGATTAAGATGCTCTCTGGTGGTTCTCCCAAGAAGAAGAGGAAAGTCTAACCGGT
CATCATCACCATCACCATTGAGTTTAAACCCGCTGATCAGCACGCGTGCTAGCTTCGAAGCTAATTCACT
CCTCAGGTGCAGGCTGCCTATCAGAAGGTGGTGGCTGGTGTGGCCAATGCCCTGGCTCACAAATACCACT
GAGATCTTTTTCCCTCTGCCAAAAATTATGGGGACATCATGAAGCCCCTTGAGCATCTGACTTCTGGCTA
ATAAAGGAAATTTATTTTCATTGCAATAGTGTGTTGGAATTTTTTGTGTCTCTCACTCGGAAGGACATAT
GGGAGGGCAAATCATTTAAAACATCAGAATGAGTATTTGGTTTAGAGTTTGGCAACATATGCCCATATGC
TGGCTGCCATGAACAAAGGTTGGCTATAAAGAGGTCATCAGTATATGAAACAGCCCCCTGCTGTCCATTC
CTTATTCCATAGAAAAGCCTTGACTTGAGGTTAGATTTTTTTTATATTTTGTTTTGTGTTATTTTTTTCT
TTAACATCCCTAAAATTTTCCTTACATGTTTTACTAGCCAGATTTTTCCTCCTCTCCTGACTACTCCCAG
TCATAGCTGTCCCTCTTCTCTTATGGAGATCCCTCGACCTGCAGCCCAAGCTTGGCGTAATCATGGTCAT
AGCTGTTTCCTGTGTGAAATTGTTATCCGCTCACAATTCCACACAACATACGAGCCGGAAGCATAAAGTG
TAAAGCCTGGGGTGCCTAATGAGTGAGCTAACTCACATTAATTGCGTTGCGCTCACTGCCCGCTTTCCAG
TCGGGAAACCTGTCGTGCCAGCGGATCGATCTGACAATGTTCAGTGCAGAGACTCGGCTACGCCTCGTGG
ACTTTGAAGTTGACCAACAATGTTTATTCTTACCTCTAATAGTCCTCTGTGGCAAGGTCAAGATTCTGTT
AGAAGCCAATGAAGAACCTGGTTGTTCAATAACATTTTGTTCGTCTAATATTTCACTACCGCTTGACGTT
GGCTGCACTTCATGTACCTCATCTATAAACGCTTCTTCTGTATCGCTCTGGACGTCATCTTCACTTACGT
GATCTGATATTTCACTGTCAGAATCCTCACCAACAAGCTCGTCATCGCTTTGCAGAAGAGCAGAGAGGAT
ATGCTCATCGTCTAAAGAACTACCCATTTTATTATATATTAGTCACGATATCTATAACAAGAAAATATAT
ATATAATAAGTTATCACGTAAGTAGAACATGAAATAACAATATAATTATCGTATGAGTTAAATCTTAAAA
GTCACGTAAAAGATAATCATGCGTCATTTTGACTCACGCGGTCGTTATAGTTCAAAATCAGTGACACTTA
CCGCATTGACAAGCACGCCTCACGGGAGCTCCAAGCGGCGACTGAGATGTCCTAAATGCACAGCGACGGA
TTCGCGCTATTTAGAAAGAGAGAGCAATATTTCAAGAATGCATGCGTCAATTTTACGCAGACTATCTTTC
TAGGGTTAAAAAAGATTTGCGCTTTACTCGACCTAAACTTTAAACACGTCATAGAATCTTCGTTTGACAA
AAACCACATTGTGGCCAAGCTGTGTGACGCGACGCGCGCTAAAGAATGGCAAACCAAGTCGCGCGAGCGT
CGACCTCGAGGGGGGGCCCGGTACCCAGCTTTTGTTCCCTTTAGTGAGGGTTAATTGCGCGCTTGGCGTA
ATCATGGTCATAGCTGTTTCCTGTGTGAAATTGTTATCCGCTCACAATTCCACACAACATACGAGCCGGA
AGCATAAAGTGTAAAGCCTGGGGTGCCTAATGAGTGAGCTAACTCACATTAATTGCGTTGCGCTCACTGC
CCGCTTTCCAGTCGGGAAACCTGTCGTGCCAGCTGCATTAATGAATCGGCCAACGCGCGGGGAGAGGCGG
TTTGCGTATTGGGCGCTCTTCCGCTTCCTCGCTCACTGACTCGCTGCGCTCGGTCGTTCGGCTGCGGCGA
GCGGTATCAGCTCACTCAAAGGCGGTAATACGGTTATCCACAGAATCAGGGGATAACGCAGGAAAGAACA
TGTGAGCAAAAGGCCAGCAAAAGGCCAGGAACCGTAAAAAGGCCGCGTTGCTGGCGTTTTTCCATAGGCT
CCGCCCCCCTGACGAGCATCACAAAAATCGACGCTCAAGTCAGAGGTGGCGAAACCCGACAGGACTATAA
AGATACCAGGCGTTTCCCCCTGGAAGCTCCCTCGTGCGCTCTCCTGTTCCGACCCTGCCGCTTACCGGAT
ACCTGTCCGCCTTTCTCCCTTCGGGAAGCGTGGCGCTTTCTCATAGCTCACGCTGTAGGTATCTCAGTTC
GGTGTAGGTCGTTCGCTCCAAGCTGGGCTGTGTGCACGAACCCCCCGTTCAGCCCGACCGCTGCGCCTTA
TCCGGTAACTATCGTCTTGAGTCCAACCCGGTAAGACACGACTTATCGCCACTGGCAGCAGCCACTGGTA
ACAGGATTAGCAGAGCGAGGTATGTAGGCGGTGCTACAGAGTTCTTGAAGTGGTGGCCTAACTACGGCTA
CACTAGAAGAACAGTATTTGGTATCTGCGCTCTGCTGAAGCCAGTTACCTTCGGAAAAAGAGTTGGTAGC
TCTTGATCCGGCAAACAAACCACCGCTGGTAGCGGTGGTTTTTTTGTTTGCAAGCAGCAGATTACGCGCA
GAAAAAAAGGATCTCAAGAAGATCCTTTGATCTTTTCTACGGGGTCTGACGCTCAGTGGAACGAAAACTC
ACGTTAAGGGATTTTGGTCATGAGATTATCAAAAAGGATCTTCACCTAGATCCTTTTAAATTAAAAATGA
AGTTTTAAATCAATCTAAAGTATATATGAGTAAACTTGGTCTGACAGTTACCAATGCTTAATCAGTGAGG
CACCTATCTCAGCGATCTGTCTATTTCGTTCATCCATAGTTGCCTGACTCCCCGTCGTGTAGATAACTAC
GATACGGGAGGGCTTACCATCTGGCCCCAGTGCTGCAATGATACCGCGAGACCCACGCTCACCGGCTCCA
GATTTATCAGCAATAAACCAGCCAGCCGGAAGGGCCGAGCGCAGAAGTGGTCCTGCAACTTTATCCGCCT
CCATCCAGTCTATTAATTGTTGCCGGGAAGCTAGAGTAAGTAGTTCGCCAGTTAATAGTTTGCGCAACGT
TGTTGCCATTGCTACAGGCATCGTGGTGTCACGCTCGTCGTTTGGTATGGCTTCATTCAGCTCCGGTTCC
CAACGATCAAGGCGAGTTACATGATCCCCCATGTTGTGCAAAAAAGCGGTTAGCTCCTTCGGTCCTCCGA
TCGTTGTCAGAAGTAAGTTGGCCGCAGTGTTATCACTCATGGTTATGGCAGCACTGCATAATTCTCTTAC
TGTCATGCCATCCGTAAGATGCTTTTCTGTGACTGGTGAGTACTCAACCAAGTCATTCTGAGAATAGTGT
ATGCGGCGACCGAGTTGCTCTTGCCCGGCGTCAATACGGGATAATACCGCGCCACATAGCAGAACTTTAA
AAGTGCTCATCATTGGAAAACGTTCTTCGGGGCGAAAACTCTCAAGGATCTTACCGCTGTTGAGATCCAG
TTCGATGTAACCCACTCGTGCACCCAACTGATCTTCAGCATCTTTTACTTTCACCAGCGTTTCTGGGTGA
GCAAAAACAGGAAGGCAAAATGCCGCAAAAAAGGGAATAAGGGCGACACGGAAATGTTGAATACTCATAC
TCTTCCTTTTTCAATATTATTGAAGCATTTATCAGGGTTATTGTCTCATGAGCGGATACATATTTGAATG
TATTTAGAAAAATAAACAAATAGGGGTTCCGCGCACATTTCCCCGAAAAGTGCCAC
Features (pLannotate 1.2.2; 27 found; start..end, strand, type, name):
      4..432     +  rep_origin     f1 ori (sequence partly withheld): f1 bacteriophage origin of replication; arrow indicates direction of (+) strand synthesis
    463..618     -  CDS            lacZα (fragment): LacZα fragment of β-galactosidase; lacZ fragment
    626..644     +  promoter       T7 promoter: promoter for bacteriophage T7 RNA polymerase
    687..890     +  CDS            FP (fragment): FP25_NPVAC - Experimental evidence at protein level: Swiss-Prot protein existence level 1. From Autographa californica nuclear polyhedrosis virus (AcMNPV).
   2038..2417    +  enhancer       CMV enhancer: human cytomegalovirus immediate early enhancer
   2420..2695    +  promoter       chicken β-actin promoter: No description available
   2696..3708    +  intron         chimeric intron: chimera between introns from chicken β-actin and rabbit β-globin
   3768..4442    +  CDS            mRFP1: mRFP1 is a basic (constitutively fluorescent) red fluorescent protein published in 2002, derived from Discosoma sp.. It is reported to be a somewhat slowly-maturing monomer with low acid sensitivity.
   4506..5192    +  CDS            Apobec1: ABEC1_RAT - Experimental evidence at protein level: Swiss-Prot protein existence level 1. Catalytic component of the apolipoprotein B mRNA editing enzyme complex which is responsible for the postranscriptional editing of a CAA codon for Gln to a UAA codon for stop in the APOB mRNA. May also play a role in the epigenetic regulation of gene expression by participating in DNA demethylation. From Rattus norvegicus (Rat).
   5193..5240    +  CDS            ABE(7.10) (fragment): adenine base editor comprising wild-type E. coli TadA fused to the evolved TadA*(7.10) mutant (Gaudelli et al., 2017)
   5241..9341    +  CDS            Cas9 VQR: Streptococcus pyogenes Cas9 endonuclease with the D1135V/R1335Q/T1337R mutations has an altered recognition specificity for the protospacer adjacent motif (PAM) (Kleinstiver et al., 2015)
   9354..9602    +  CDS            UGI: UNGI_BPPB2 - Experimental evidence at protein level: Swiss-Prot protein existence level 1. This protein binds specifically and reversibly to the host uracil-DNA glycosylase, preventing removal of uracil residues from PBS2 DNA by the host uracil-excision repair system. From Bacillus phage PBS2 (Bacteriophage PBS2).
   9708..9782    +  CDS            HBB (fragment): HBB_PONPY - Experimental evidence at transcript level: Swiss-Prot protein existence level 2. Involved in oxygen transport from the lung to the various peripheral tissues. From Pongo pygmaeus (Bornean orangutan).
   9853..9908    +  polyA_signal   β-globin poly(A) signal: rabbit β-globin polyadenylation signal (Gil and Proudfoot, 1987)
  10291..10313   -  protein_bind   lac operator (fragment): The lac repressor binds to the lac operator to inhibit transcription in E. coli. This inhibition can be relieved by adding lactose or isopropyl-β-D-thiogalactopyranoside (IPTG). lac repressor encoded by lacI
  10317..10347   -  promoter       lac promoter: promoter for the E. coli lac operon
  10362..10383   -  protein_bind   CAP binding site: CAP binding activates transcription in the presence of cAMP. E. coli catabolite activator protein
  10396..10435   -  CDS            lacI (fragment): lac repressor; lacI; The lac repressor binds to the lac operator to inhibit transcription in E. coli. This inhibition can be relieved by adding lactose or isopropyl-β-D-thiogalactopyranoside (IPTG).
  11119..11256   +  CDS            FP (fragment): FP25_NPVAC - Experimental evidence at protein level: Swiss-Prot protein existence level 1. From Autographa californica nuclear polyhedrosis virus (AcMNPV).
  11291..11309   -  promoter       T3 promoter: promoter for bacteriophage T3 RNA polymerase
  11352..11374   -  protein_bind   lac operator (fragment): The lac repressor binds to the lac operator to inhibit transcription in E. coli. This inhibition can be relieved by adding lactose or isopropyl-β-D-thiogalactopyranoside (IPTG). lac repressor encoded by lacI
  11378..11408   -  promoter       lac promoter: promoter for the E. coli lac operon
  11423..11444   -  protein_bind   CAP binding site: CAP binding activates transcription in the presence of cAMP. E. coli catabolite activator protein
  11457..11549   -  CDS            lacI (fragment): lac repressor; lacI; The lac repressor binds to the lac operator to inhibit transcription in E. coli. This inhibition can be relieved by adding lactose or isopropyl-β-D-thiogalactopyranoside (IPTG).
  11732..12320   -  rep_origin     ori: high-copy-number ColE1/pMB1/pBR322/pUC origin of replication
  12491..13351   -  CDS            AmpR: β-lactamase; bla; confers resistance to ampicillin, carbenicillin, and related antibiotics
  13352..13456   -  promoter       AmpR promoter: bla
