[The description below was written by a language model from this plasmid's Addgene catalogue record and pLannotate feature annotations shown in this document.]
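Description:
PB-BE3-NLS is a 13.5 kb mammalian expression plasmid built on a PiggyBac-mRFP transposon backbone and intended for stable expression of the cytosine base editor BE3 in mammalian cells. It is maintained in E. coli as a high-copy plasmid through a ColE1/pUC-type origin with ampicillin selection (AmpR under its own bla promoter). It also carries pBluescript-style remnants: an f1 origin, T7 and T3 promoters, and lacZα/lac promoter–operator fragments. The piggyBac terminal repeats are not annotated as such. However, two short fragments matching the baculovirus FP25 locus flank the expression cassette, and these probably mark the piggyBac-derived arms that a separately supplied transposase would use to insert the cassette into the genome.

The payload is driven by a CAG-type promoter (CMV enhancer, chicken β-actin promoter and chimeric β-actin/β-globin intron) and terminated by a rabbit β-globin polyadenylation signal. The first coding element is mRFP1, a monomeric red fluorescent reporter, followed after a short unannotated gap by the roughly 5.1 kb BE3 insert, which was introduced by Gibson cloning. BE3 consists of rat APOBEC1 cytidine deaminase, a short linker, a Streptococcus pyogenes Cas9 and the phage PBS2 uracil glycosylase inhibitor (UGI), which blocks uracil excision so that C-to-U deamination resolves as C-to-T edits. The automated annotation labels the linker as an ABE fragment and the Cas9 as the VQR variant. These are best-match calls, and the record does not confirm a PAM variant. The NLS implied by the name and the junction between mRFP1 and BE3 are also unannotated. No mammalian drug-selection marker is listed, so red fluorescence is the apparent means of identifying stable integrants, with guide RNAs supplied separately for base-editing experiments and screens.
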