Addgene plasmid #119030: PB-BE3-NLS
Purpose: Stably express BE3 in mammalian cells
Depositing lab: Jinsong Li. Depositing organization: CAS Center for Excellence in Molecular Plant Sciences ("CEMPS"). Publication: CRISPR-Cas9-mediated base-editing screening in mice identifies DND1 amino acids that are critical for primordial germ cell development. Li Q, Li Y, Yang S, Huang S, Yan M, Ding Y, Tang W, Lou X, Yin Q, Sun Z, Lu L, Shi H, Wang H, Chen Y, Li J. Nat Cell Biol. 2018 Oct 1. pii: 10.1038/s41556-018-0202-4. doi: 10.1038/s41556-018-0202-4. PubMed 30275529.
Backbone
  Vector backbone: PiggyBac-mRFP
  Vector type: Mammalian Expression
Growth in bacteria
  Bacterial resistance: Ampicillin, 100 μg/mL
  Growth temperature: 37°C
  Growth strain: DH5alpha
  Copy number: High Copy
Gene/Insert
  Gene/Insert name: BE3
  Insert size (bp): 5133
  Cloning method: Gibson Cloning
  Sequencing primers: 5′ Unknown
Terms and licenses: Academic/Nonprofit Terms; Industry Terms: Not Available to Industry
How to cite: PB-BE3-NLS was a gift from Jinsong Li (Addgene plasmid # 119030 ; http://n2t.net/addgene:119030 ; RRID:Addgene_119030)
