>Addgene plasmid #119030 | PB-BE3-NLS | addgene partial sequence | sequence record 233053 | Addgene Partial NGS Result
TCCTGGGCAACGTGCTGGTTATTGTGCTGTCTCATCATTTTGGCAAAGAATTGATCCGATGGCCTCCTCC
GAGGACGTCATCAAGGAGTTCATGCGCTTCAAGGTGCGCATGGAGGGCTCCGTGAACGGCCACGAGTTCG
AGATCGAGGGCGAGGGCGAGGGCCGCCCCTACGAGGGCACCCAGACCGCCAAGCTGAAGGTGACCAAGGG
CGGCCCCCTGCCCTTCGCCTGGGACATCCTGTCCCCTCAGTTCCAGTACGGCTCCAAGGCCTACGTGAAG
CACCCCGCCGACATCCCCGACTACTTGAAGCTGTCCTTCCCCGAGGGCTTCAAGTGGGAGCGCGTGATGA
ACTTCGAGGACGGCGGCGTGGTGACCGTGACCCAGGACTCCTCCCTGCAGGACGGCGAGTTCATCTACAA
GGTGAAGCTGCGCGGCACCAACTTCCCCTCCGACGGCCCCGTAATGCAGAAGAAGACCATGGGCTGGGAG
GCCTCCACCGAGCGGATGTACCCCGAGGACGGCGCCCTGAAGGGCGAGATCAAGATGAGGCTGAAGCTGA
AGGACGGCGGCCACTACGACGCCGAGGTCAAGACCACCTACATGGCCAAGAAGCCCGTGCAGCTGCCCGG
CGCCTACAAGACCGACATCAAGCTGGACATCACCTCCCACAACGAGGACTACACCATCGTGGAACAGTAC
GAGCGCGCCGAGGGCCGCCACTCCACCGGCGCCCCCGAGGGCAGAGGAAGTCTGCTAACATGCGGTGACG
TCGAGGAGAATCCTGGCCCAACGCGTATGAGCTCAGAGACTGGCCCAGTGGCTGTGGACCCCACATTGAG
ACGGCGGATCGAGCCCCATGAGTTTGAGGTATTCTTCGATCCGAGAGAGCTCCGCAAGGAGACCTGCCTG
CTTTACGAAATTAATTGGGGGGGCCGGCACTCCATTTGGCGACATACATCACAGAACACTAACAAGCACG
TCGAAGTCAACTTCATCGAGAAGTTCACGACAGAAAGATATTTCTGTCCGAACACAAGGTGCAGCATTAC
CTGGTTTCTCAGCTGGAGCCCATGCGGCGAATGTAGTAGGGCCATCACTGAATTCCTGTCAAGGTATCCC
CACGTCACTCTGTTTATTTACATCGCAAGGCTGTACCACCACGCTGACCCCCGCAATCGACAAGGCCTGC
GGGATTTGATCTCTTCAGGTGTGACTATCCAAATTATGACTGAGCAGGAGTCAGGATACTGCTGGAGAAA
CTTTGTGAATTATAGCCCGAGTAATGAAGCCCACTGGCCTAGGTATCCCCATCTGTGGGTACGACTGTAC
GTTCTTGAACTGTACTGCATCATACTGGGCCTGCCTCCTTGTCTCAACATTCTGAGAAGGAAGCAGCCAC
AGCTGACATTCTTTACCATCGCTCTTCAGTCTTGTCATTACCAGCGACTGCCCCCACACATTCTCTGGGC
CACCGGGTTGAAAAGCGGCAGCGAGACTCCCGGGACCTCAGAGTCCGCCACACCCGAAAGTGATAAAAAG
TATTCTATTGGTTTAGCCATCGGCACTAATTCCGTTGGATGGGCTGTCATAACCGATGAATACAAAGTAC
CTTCAAAGAAATTTAAGGTGTTGGGGAACACAGACCGTCATTCGATTAAAAAGAATCTTATCGGTGCCCT
CCTATTCGATAGTGGCGAAACGGCAGAGGCGACTCGCCTGAAACGAACCGCTCGGAGAAGGTATACACGT
CGCAAGAACCGAATATGTTACTTACAAGAAATTTTTAGCAATGAGATGGCCAAAGTTGACGATTCTTTCT
TTCACCGTTTGGAAGAGTCCTTCCTTGTCGAAGAGGACAAGAAACATGAACGGCACCCCATCTTTGGAAA
CATAGTAGATGAGGTGGCATATCATGAAAAGTACCCAACGATTTATCACCTCAGAAAAAAGCTAGTTGAC
TCAACTGATAAAGCGGACCTGAGGTTAATCTACTTGGCTCTTGCCCATATGATAAAGTTCCGTGGGCACT
TTCTCATTGAGGGTGATCTAAATCCGGACAACTCGGATGTCGACAAACTGTTCATCCAGTTAGTACAAAC
CTATAATCAGTTGTTTGAAGAGAACCCTATAAATGCAAGTGGCGTGGATGCGAAGGCTATTCTTAGCGCC
CGCCTCTCTAAATCCCGACGGCTAGAAAACCTGATCGCACAATTACCCGGAGAGAAGAAAAATGGGTTGT
TCGGTAACCTTATAGCGCTCTCACTAGGCCTGACACCAAATTTTAAGTCGAACTTCGACTTAGCTGAAGA
TGCCAAATTGCAGCTTAGTAAGGACACGTACGATGACGATCTCGACAATCTACTGGCACAAATTGGAGAT
CAGTATGCGGACTTATTTTTGGCTGCCAAAAACCTTAGCGATGCAATCCTCCTATCTGACATACTGAGAG
TTAATACTGAGATTACCAAGGCGCCGTTATCCGCTTCAATGATCAAAAGGTACGATGAACATCACCAAGA
CTTGACACTTCTCAAGGCCCTAGTCCGTCAGCAACTGCCTGAGAAATATAAGGAAATATTCTTTGATCAG
TCGAAAAACGGGTACGCAGGTTATATTGACGGCGGAGCGAGTCAAGAGGAATTCTACAAGTTTATCAAAC
CCATATTAGAGAAGATGGATGGGACGGAAGAGTTGCTTGTAAAACTCAATCGCGAAGATCTACTGCGAAA
GCAGCGGACTTTCGACAACGGTAGCATTCCACATCAAATCCACTTAGGCGAATTGCATGCTATACTTAGA
AGGCAGGAGGATTTTTATCCGTTCCTCAAAGACAATCGTGAAAAGATTGAGAAAATCCTAACCTTTCGCA
TACCTTACTATGTGGGACCCCTGGCCCGAGGGAACTCTCGGTTCGCATGGATGACAAGAAAGTCCGAAGA
AACGATTACTCCATGGAATTTTGAGGAAGTTGTCGATAAAGGTGCGTCAGCTCAATCGTTCATCGAGAGG
ATGACCAACTTTGACAAGAATTTACCGAACGAAAAAGTATTGCCTAAGCACAGTTTACTTTACGAGTATT
TCACAGTGTACAATGAACTCACGAAAGTTAAGTATGTCACTGAGGGCATGCGTAAACCCGCCTTTCTAAG
CGGAGAACAGAAGAAAGCAATAGTAGATCTGTTATTCAAGACCAACCGCAAAGTGACAGTTAAGCAATTG
AAAGAGGACTACTTTAAGAAAATTGAATGCTTCGATTCTGTCGAGATCTCCGGGGTAGAAGATCGATTTA
ATGCGTCACTTGGTACGTATCATGACCTCCTAAAGATAATTAAAGATAAGGACTTCCTGGATAACGAAGA
GAATGAAGATATCTTAGAAGATATAGTGTTGACTCTTACCCTCTTTGAAGATCGGGAAATGATTGAGGAA
AGACTAAAAACATACGCTCACCTGTTCGACGATAAGGTTATGAAACAGTTAAAGAGGCGTCGCTATACGG
GCTGGGGACGATTGTCGCGGAAACTTATCAACGGGATAAGAGACAAGCAAAGTGGTAAAACTATTCTCGA
TTTTCTAAAGAGCGACGGCTTCGCCAATAGGAACTTTATGCAGCTGATCCATGATGACTCTTTAACCTTC
AAAGAGGATATACAAAAGGCACAGGTTTCCGGACAAGGGGACTCATTGCACGAACATATTGCGAATCTTG
CTGGTTCGCCAGCCATCAAAAAGGGCATACTCCAGACAGTCAAAGTAGTGGATGAGCTAGTTAAGGTCAT
GGGACGTCACAAACCGGAAAACATTGTAATCGAGATGGCACGCGAAAATCAAACGACTCAGAAGGGGCAA
AAAAACAGTCGAGAGCGGATGAAGAGAATAGAAGAGGGTATTAAAGAACTGGGCAGCCAGATCTTAAAGG
AGCATCCTGTGGAAAATACCCAATTGCAGAACGAGAAACTTTACCTCTATTACCTACAAAATGGAAGGGA
CATGTATGTTGATCAGGAACTGGACATAAACCGTTTATCTGATTACGACGTCGATCACATTGTACCCCAA
TCCTTTTTGAAGGACGATTCAATCGACAATAAAGTGCTTACACGCTCGGATAAGAACCGAGGGAAAAGTG
ACAATGTTCCAAGCGAGGAAGTCGTAAAGAAAATGAAGAACTATTGGCGGCAGCTCCTAAATGCGAAACT
GATAACGCAAAGAAAGTTCGATAACTTAACTAAAGCTGAGAGGGGTGGCTTGTCTGAACTTGACAAGGCC
GGATTTATTAAACGTCAGCTCGTGGAAACCCGCCAAATCACAAAGCATGTTGCACAGATACTAGATTCCC
GAATGAATACGAAATACGACGAGAACGATAAGCTGATTCGGGAAGTCAAAGTAATCACTTTAAAGTCAAA
ATTGGTGTCGGACTTCAGAAAGGATTTTCAATTCTATAAAGTTAGGGAGATAAATAACTACCACCATGCG
CACGACGCTTATCTTAATGCCGTCGTAGGGACCGCACTCATTAAGAAATACCCGAAGCTAGAAAGTGAGT
TTGTGTATGGTGATTACAAAGTTTATGACGTCCGTAAGATGATCGCGAAAAGCGAACAGGAGATAGGCAA
GGCTACAGCCAAATACTTCTTTTATTCTAACATTATGAATTTCTTTAAGACGGAAATCACTCTGGCAAAC
GGAGAGATACGCAAACGACCTTTAATTGAAACCAATGGGGAGACAGGTGAAATCGTATGGGATAAGGGCC
GGGACTTCGCGACGGTGAGAAAAGTTTTGTCCATGCCCCAAGTCAACATAGTAAAGAAAACTGAGGTGCA
GACCGGAGGGTTTTCAAAGGAATCGATTCTTCCAAAAAGGAATAGTGATAAGCTCATCGCTCGTAAAAAG
GACTGGGACCCGAAAAAGTACGGTGGCTTCGATAGCCCTACAGTTGCCTATTCTGTCCTAGTAGTGGCAA
AAGTTGAGAAGGGAAAATCCAAGAAACTGAAGTCAGTCAAAGAATTATTGGGGATAACGATTATGGAGCG
CTCGTCTTTTGAAAAGAACCCCATCGACTTCCTTGAGGCGAAAGGTTACAAGGAAGTAAAAAAGGATCTC
ATAATTAAACTACCAAAGTATAGTCTGTTTGAGTTAGAAAATGGCCGAAAACGGATGTTGGCTAGCGCCG
GAGAGCTTCAAAAGGGGAACGAACTCGCACTACCGTCTAAATACGTGAATTTCCTGTATTTAGCGTCCCA
TTACGAGAAGTTGAAAGGTTCACCTGAAGATAACGAACAGAAGCAACTTTTTGTTGAGCAGCACAAACAT
TATCTCGACGAAATCATAGAGCAAATTTCGGAATTCAGTAAGAGAGTCATCCTAGCTGATGCCAATCTGG
ACAAAGTATTAAGCGCATACAACAAGCACAGGGATAAACCCATACGTGAGCAGGCGGAAAATATTATCCA
TTTGTTTACTCTTACCAACCTCGGCGCTCCAGCCGCATTCAAGTATTTTGACACAACGATAGATCGCAAA
CGATACACTTCTACCAAGGAGGTGCTAGACGCGACACTGATTCACCAATCCATCACGGGATTATATGAAA
CTCGGATAGATTTGTCACAGCTTGGGGGTGACTCTGGTGGTTCTACTAATCTGTCAGATATTATTGAAAA
GGAGACCGGTAAGCAACTGGTTATCCAGGAATCCATCCTCATGCTCCCAGAGGAGGTGGAAGAAGTCATT
GGGAACAAGCCGGAAAGCGATATACTCGTGCACACCGCCTACGACGAGAGCACCGACGAGAATGTCATGC
TTCTGACTAGCGACGCCCCTGAATACAAGCCTTGGGCTCTGGTCATACAGGATAGCAACGGTGAGAACAA
GATTAAGATGCTCTCTGGTGGTTCTCCCAAGAAGAAGAGGAAAGTCTAACCGGTCATCATCACCATCACC
ATTGAGTTTAAACCCGCTGATCAGCACGCGTGCTAGCTTCGAAGCTAATTCACTCCTCAGGTGCAGGCTG
CCTATCAGAAGGTGGTGGCTGGTGTGGCCAATGCCCTGGCTCACAAATACCACTGAGATCTTTTTCCCTC
TGCCAAAAATTATGGGGACATCATGAAGCCCCTTGAGCATCTGACTTCTGGCTAATAAAGGAAATTTATT
TTCATTGCAATAGTGTGTTGGAATTTTTTGTGTCTCTCACTCGGAAGGACATATGGGAGGGCAAATCATT
TAAAACATCAGAATGAGTATTTGGTTTAGAGTTTGGCAACATATGCCCATATGCTGGCTGCCATGAACAA
AGGTTGGCTATAAAGAGGTCATCAGTATATGAAACAGCCCCCTGCTGTCCATTCCTTATTCCATAGAAAA
GCCTTGACTTGAGGTTAGATTTTTTTTATATTTTGTTTTGTGTTATTTTTTTCTTTAACATCCCTAAAAT
TTTCCTTACATGTTTTACTAGCCAGATTTTTCCTCCTCTCCTGACTACTCCCAGTCATAGCTGTCCCTCT
TCTCTTATGGAGATCCCTCGACCTGCAGCCCAAGCTTGGCGTAATCATGGTCATAGCTGTTTCCTGTGTG
AAATTGTTATCCGCTCACAATTCCACACAACATACGAGCCGGAAGCATAAAGTGTAAAGCCTGGGGTGCC
TAATGAGTGAGCTAACTCACATTAATTGCGTTGCGCTCACTGCCCGCTTTCCAGTCGGGAAACCTGTCGT
GCCAGCGGATCGATCTGACAATGTTCAGTGCAGAGACTCGGCTACGCCTCGTGGACTTTGAAGTTGACCA
ACAATGTTTATTCTTACCTCTAATAGTCCTCTGTGGCAAGGTCAAGATTCTGTTAGAAGCCAATGAAGAA
CCTGGTTGTTCAATAACATTTTGTTCGTCTAATATTTCACTACCGCTTGACGTTGGCTGCACTTCATGTA
CCTCATCTATAAACGCTTCTTCTGTATCGCTCTGGACGTCATCTTCACTTACGTGATCTGATATTTCACT
GTCAGAATCCTCACCAACAAGCTCGTCATCGCTTTGCAGAAGAGCAGAGAGGATATGCTCATCGTCTAAA
GAACTACCCATTTTATTATATATTAGTCACGATATCTATAACAAGAAAATATATATATAATAAGTTATCA
CGTAAGTAGAACATGAAATAACAATATAATTATCGTATGAGTTAAATCTTAAAAGTCACGTAAAAGATAA
TCATGCGTCATTTTGACTCACGCGGTCGTTATAGTTCAAAATCAGTGACACTTACCGCATTGACAAGCAC
GCCTCACGGGAGCTCCAAGCGGCGACTGAGATGTCCTAAATGCACAGCGACGGATTCGCGCTATTTAGAA
AGAGAGAGCAATATTTCAAGAATGCATGCGTCAATTTTACGCAGACTATCTTTCTAGGGTTAAAAAAGAT
TTGCGCTTTACTCGACCTAAACTTTAAACACGTCATAGAATCTTCGTTTGACAAAAACCACATTGTGGCC
AAGCTGTGTGACGCGACGCGCGCTAAAGAATGGCAAACCAAGTCGCGCGAGCGTCGACCTCGAGGGGGGG
CCCGGTACCCAGCTTTTGTTCCCTTTAGTGAGGGTTAATTGCGCGCTTGGCGTAATCATGGTCATAGCTG
TTTCCTGTGTGAAATTGTTATCCGCTCACAATTCCACACAACATACGAGCCGGAAGCATAAAGTGTAAAG
CCTGGGGTGCCTAATGAGTGAGCTAACTCACATTAATTGCGTTGCGCTCACTGCCCGCTTTCCAGTCGGG
AAACCTGTCGTGCCAGCTGCATTAATGAATCGGCCAACGCGCGGGGAGAGGCGGTTTGCGTATTGGGCGC
TCTTCCGCTTCCTCGCTCACTGACTCGCTGCGCTCGGTCGTTCGGCTGCGGCGAGCGGTATCAGCTCACT
CAAAGGCGGTAATACGGTTATCCACAGAATCAGGGGATAACGCAGGAAAGAACATGTGAGCAAAAGGCCA
GCAAAAGGCCAGGAACCGTAAAAAGGCCGCGTTGCTGGCGTTTTTCCATAGGCTCCGCCCCCCTGACGAG
CATCACAAAAATCGACGCTCAAGTCAGAGGTGGCGAAACCCGACAGGACTATAAAGATACCAGGCGTTTC
CCCCTGGAAGCTCCCTCGTGCGCTCTCCTGTTCCGACCCTGCCGCTTACCGGATACCTGTCCGCCTTTCT
CCCTTCGGGAAGCGTGGCGCTTTCTCATAGCTCACGCTGTAGGTATCTCAGTTCGGTGTAGGTCGTTCGC
TCCAAGCTGGGCTGTGTGCACGAACCCCCCGTTCAGCCCGACCGCTGCGCCTTATCCGGTAACTATCGTC
TTGAGTCCAACCCGGTAAGACACGACTTATCGCCACTGGCAGCAGCCACTGGTAACAGGATTAGCAGAGC
GAGGTATGTAGGCGGTGCTACAGAGTTCTTGAAGTGGTGGCCTAACTACGGCTACACTAGAAGAACAGTA
TTTGGTATCTGCGCTCTGCTGAAGCCAGTTACCTTCGGAAAAAGAGTTGGTAGCTCTTGATCCGGCAAAC
AAACCACCGCTGGTAGCGGTGGTTTTTTTGTTTGCAAGCAGCAGATTACGCGCAGAAAAAAAGGATCTCA
AGAAGATCCTTTGATCTTTTCTACGGGGTCTGACGCTCAGTGGAACGAAAACTCACGTTAAGGGATTTTG
GTCATGAGATTATCAAAAAGGATCTTCACCTAGATCCTTTTAAATTAAAAATGAAGTTTTAAATCAATCT
AAAGTATATATGAGTAAACTTGGTCTGACAGTTACCAATGCTTAATCAGTGAGGCACCTATCTCAGCGAT
CTGTCTATTTCGTTCATCCATAGTTGCCTGACTCCCCGTCGTGTAGATAACTACGATACGGGAGGGCTTA
CCATCTGGCCCCAGTGCTGCAATGATACCGCGAGACCCACGCTCACCGGCTCCAGATTTATCAGCAATAA
ACCAGCCAGCCGGAAGGGCCGAGCGCAGAAGTGGTCCTGCAACTTTATCCGCCTCCATCCAGTCTATTAA
TTGTTGCCGGGAAGCTAGAGTAAGTAGTTCGCCAGTTAATAGTTTGCGCAACGTTGTTGCCATTGCTACA
GGCATCGTGGTGTCACGCTCGTCGTTTGGTATGGCTTCATTCAGCTCCGGTTCCCAACGATCAAGGCGAG
TTACATGATCCCCCATGTTGTGCAAAAAAGCGGTTAGCTCCTTCGGTCCTCCGATCGTTGTCAGAAGTAA
GTTGGCCGCAGTGTTATCACTCATGGTTATGGCAGCACTGCATAATTCTCTTACTGTCATGCCATCCGTA
AGATGCTTTTCTGTGACTGGTGAGTACTCAACCAAGTCATTCTGAGAATAGTGTATGCGGCGACCGAGTT
GCTCTTGCCCGGCGTCAATACGGGATAATACCGCGCCACATAGCAGAACTTTAAAAGTGCTCATCATTGG
AAAACGTTCTTCGGGGCGAAAACTCTCAAGGATCTTACCGCTGTTGAGATCCAGTTCGATGTAACCCACT
CGTGCACCCAACTGATCTTCAGCATCTTTTACTTTCACCAGCGTTTCTGGGTGAGCAAAAACAGGAAGGC
AAAATGCCGCAAAAAAGGGAATAAGGGCGACACGGAAATGTTGAATACTCATACTCTTCCTTTTTCAATA
TTATTGAAGCATTTATCAGGGTTATTGTCTCATGAGCGGATACATATTTGAATGTATTTAGAAAAATAAA
CAAATAGGGGTTCCGCGCACATTTCCCCGAAAAGTGCCACCTG
[124 nt withheld, positions 9774-9897]
C
[91 nt withheld, positions 9899-9989]
A
[49 nt withheld, positions 9991-10039]
CCTTTGACGTTGGAGTCCACGTTCTTT
[37 nt withheld, positions 10067-10103]
ACCCTATCTCGGTCTATTCTTTTGATTTATAAGGGATTTTGCCGATTTCGGCCTATTGGTTAAAAAATGA
GCTGATTTAACAAAAATTTAACGCGAATTTTAACAAAATATTAACGCTTACAATTTCCATTCGCCATTCA
GGCTGCGCAACTGTTGGGAAGGGCGATCGGTGCGGGCCTCTTCGCTATTACGCCAGCTGGCGAAAGGGGG
ATGTGCTGCAAGGCGATTAAGTTGGGTAACGCCAGGGTTTTCCCAGTCACGACGTTGTAAAACGACGGCC
AGTGAGCGCGCGTAATACGACTCACTATAGGGCGAATTGGAGCTCCACCGCGGCCGCCCGGTTTATCGTT
AATATGGATCAATTTGAACAGTTGATTAACGTGTCTCTGCTCAAGTCTTTGATCAAAACGCAAATCGACG
AAAATGTGTCGGACAATATCAAGTCGATGAGCGAAAAACTAAAAAGGCTAGAATACGACAATCTCACAGA
CAGCGTTGAGATATACGGTATTCACGACAGCAGGCTGAATAATAAAAAAATTAGAAACTATTATTTAACC
CTAGAAAGATAATCATATTGTGACGTACGTTAAAGATAATCATGCGTAAAATTGACGCATGTGTTTTATC
GGTCTGTATATCGAGGTTTATTTATTAATTTGAATAGATATTAAGTTTTATTATATTTACACTTACATAC
TAATAATAAATTCAACAAACAATTTATTTATGTTTATTTATTTATTAAAAAAAAACAAAAACTCAAAATT
TCTTCTATAAAGTAACAAAACTTTTAAACATTCTCTCTTTTACAAAAATAAACTTATTTTGTACTTTAAA
AACAGTCATGTTGTATTATAAAATAAGTAATTAGCTTAACTTATACATAATAGAAACAAATTATACTTAT
TAGTCAGTCAGAAACAACTTTGGCACATATCAATATTATGCTCTCGACAAATAACTTTTTTGCATTTTTT
GCACGATGCATTTGCCTTTCGCCTTATTTTAGAGGGGCAGTAAGTACAGTAAGTACGTTTTTTCATTACT
GGCTCTTCAGTACTGTCATCTGATGTACCAGGCACTTCATTTGGCAAAATATTAGAGATATTATCGCGCA
AATATCTCTTCAAAGTAGGAGCTTCTAAACGCTTACGCATAAACGATGACGTCAGGCTCATGTAAAGGTT
TCTCATAAATTTTTTGCGACTTTGAACCTTTTCTCCCTTGCTACTGACATTATGGCTGTATATAATAAAA
GAATTTATGCAGGCAATGTTTATCATTCCGTACAATAATGCCATAGGCCACCTATTCGTCTTCCTACTGC
AGGTCATCACAGAACACATTTGGTCTAGCGTGTCCACTCCGCCTTTAGTTTGATTATAATACATAACCAT
TTGCGGTTTACCGGTACTTTCGTTGATAGAAGCATCCTCATCACAAGATGATAATAAGTATACCATCTTA
GCTGGCTTCGGTTTATATGAGACGAGAGTAAGGGGTCCGTCAAAACAAAACATCGATGTTCCCACTGGCC
TGGAGCGACTGTTTTTCAGTACTTCCGGTATCTCGCGTTTGTTTGATCGCACGGTTCCCACAATGGTTAA
TTCGAGCTCGCCCAAACCGGGCGCGCCGGGCATTTAAATGGAATTCGATGCCCTATATATGGATCCAATT
GCAATGATCATCATGACAGATCTCGACATTGATTATTGACTAGTTATTAATAGTAATCAATTACGGGGTC
ATTAGTTCATAGCCCATATATGGAGTTCCGCGTTACATAACTTACGGTAAATGGCCCGCCTGGCTGACCG
CCCAACGACCCCCGCCCATTGACGTCAATAATGACGTATGTTCCCATAGTAACGCCAATAGGGACTTTCC
ATTGACGTCAATGGGTGGAGTATTTACGGTAAACTGCCCACTTGGCAGTACATCAAGTGTATCATATGCC
AAGTACGCCCCCTATTGACGTCAATGACGGTAAATGGCCCGCCTGGCATTATGCCCAGTACATGACCTTA
TGGGACTTTCCTACTTGGCAGTACATCTACGTATTAGTCATCGCTATTACCATG
